LOCUS       Exported 7770 bp ds-DNA circular SYN 12-MAY-2021
DEFINITION  Expresses Cre-recombinase, a barcoded HDR template to introduce a
            G12R mutation into the endogenous Kras locus, and a Kras-targeting
            sgRNA to enhance HDR. .
ACCESSION   .
VERSION     .
KEYWORDS    AAV-KrasG12R/sgKras/Cre
SOURCE      synthetic DNA construct
  ORGANISM  synthetic DNA construct
REFERENCE   1 (bases 1 to 7770)
  AUTHORS   Winters IP, Chiou SH, Paulk NK, McFarland CD, Lalgudi PV, Ma RK,
  TITLE     Multiplexed in vivo homology-directed repair and tumor barcoding
            enables parallel quantification of Kras variant oncogenicity
  JOURNAL   Nature Communications 8: 2053 (2017)
REFERENCE   2 (bases 1 to 7770)
  AUTHORS   .
  TITLE     Direct Submission
  JOURNAL   Exported May 12, 2021 from SnapGene Server 1.1.58
            http://www.snapgene.com
FEATURES             Location/Qualifiers
     source          1..7770
                     /organism="synthetic DNA construct"
                     /mol_type="other DNA"
     repeat_region   1..130
                     /label=AAV2 ITR (alternate)
                     /note="Functional equivalent of wild-type AAV2 ITR"
     regulatory      192..201
                     /regulatory_class="other"
                     /note="vertebrate consensus sequence for strong initiation
                     of translation (Kozak, 1987)"
     promoter        2226..2466
                     /label=U6 promoter
                     /note="RNA polymerase III promoter for human U6 snRNA"
     primer_bind     2226..2246
                     /label=hU6-F
                     /note="Human U6 promoter, forward primer"
     primer_bind     2397..2416
                     /label=LKO.1 5'
                     /note="Human U6 promoter, forward primer"
     misc_RNA        2495..2570
                     /label=gRNA scaffold
                     /note="guide RNA scaffold for the Streptococcus pyogenes
                     CRISPR/Cas9 system"
     primer_bind     complement(2658..2681)
                     /label=MSCV-rev
                     /note="Murine stem cell virus, reverse primer"
     primer_bind     3055..3074
                     /label=mPGK-F
                     /note="Mouse PGK promoter, forward primer"
     CDS             3126..3146
                     /codon_start=1
                     /product="nuclear localization signal of SV40 (simian virus
                     40) large T antigen"
                     /label=SV40 NLS
                     /translation="PKKKRKV"
     CDS             3147..4175
                     /codon_start=1
                     /product="site-specific recombinase"
                     /label=Cre
                     /note="Cre is a site-specific recombinase from
                     bacteriophage P1. Recombination occurs at loxP sequences."
                     /translation="SNLLTVHQNLPALPVDATSDEVRKNLMDMFRDRQAFSEHTWKMLL
                     SVCRSWAAWCKLNNRKWFPAEPEDVRDYLLYLQARGLAVKTIQQHLGQLNMLHRRSGLP
                     RPSDSNAVSLVMRRIRKENVDAGERAKQALAFERTDFDQVRSLMENSDRCQDIRNLAFL
                     GIAYNTLLRIAEIARIRVKDISRTDGGRMLIHIGRTKTLVSTAGVEKALSLGVTKLVER
                     WISVSGVADDPNNYLFCRVRKNGVAAPSATSQLSTRALEGIFEATHRLIYGAKDDSGQR
                     YLAWSGHSARVGAARDMARAGVSIPEIMQAGGWTNVNIVMNYIRNLDSETGAMVRLLED
                     GD"
     repeat_region   4476..4616
                     /label=AAV2 ITR
                     /note="inverted terminal repeat of adeno-associated virus
                     serotype 2"
     repeat_region   4476..4605
                     /label=AAV2 ITR
     primer_bind     complement(4655..4672)
                     /label=M13 Forward
                     /note="In lacZ gene. Also called M13-F20 or M13 (-21)
                     Forward"
     primer_bind     complement(4655..4671)
                     /label=M13 fwd
                     /note="common sequencing primer, one of multiple similar
                     variants"
     primer_bind     complement(4664..4686)
                     /label=M13/pUC Forward
                     /note="In lacZ gene"
     rep_origin      4884..5339
                     /direction=RIGHT
                     /label=f1 ori
                     /note="f1 bacteriophage origin of replication; arrow
                     indicates direction of (+) strand synthesis"
     primer_bind     complement(4971..4990)
                     /label=F1ori-R
                     /note="F1 origin, reverse primer"
     primer_bind     5181..5202
                     /label=F1ori-F
                     /note="F1 origin, forward primer"
     primer_bind     complement(5356..5375)
                     /label=pRS-marker
                     /note="pRS vectors, use to sequence yeast selectable
                     marker"
     primer_bind     5475..5497
                     /label=pGEX 3'
                     /note="pGEX vectors, reverse primer"
     primer_bind     complement(5535..5553)
                     /label=pBRforEco
                     /note="pBR322 vectors, upsteam of EcoRI site, forward
                     primer"
     promoter        5621..5725
                     /gene="bla"
                     /label=AmpR promoter
     CDS             5726..6586
                     /codon_start=1
                     /gene="bla"
                     /product="beta-lactamase"
                     /label=AmpR
                     /note="confers resistance to ampicillin, carbenicillin, and
                     related antibiotics"
                     /translation="MSIQHFRVALIPFFAAFCLPVFAHPETLVKVKDAEDQLGARVGYI
                     ELDLNSGKILESFRPEERFPMMSTFKVLLCGAVLSRIDAGQEQLGRRIHYSQNDLVEYS
                     PVTEKHLTDGMTVRELCSAAITMSDNTAANLLLTTIGGPKELTAFLHNMGDHVTRLDRW
                     EPELNEAIPNDERDTTMPVAMATTLRKLLTGELLTLASRQQLIDWMEADKVAGPLLRSA
                     LPAGWFIADKSGAGERGSRGIIAALGPDGKPSRIVVIYTTGSQATMDERNRQIAEIGAS
                     LIKYW"
     primer_bind     complement(5944..5963)
                     /label=Amp-R
                     /note="Ampicillin resistance gene, reverse primer"
     rep_origin      6757..7345
                     /direction=RIGHT
                     /label=ori
                     /note="high-copy-number ColE1/pMB1/pBR322/pUC origin of
                     replication"
     primer_bind     7246..7265
                     /label=pBR322ori-F
                     /note="pBR322 origin, forward primer"
     primer_bind     7499..7516
                     /label=L4440
                     /note="L4440 vector, forward primer"
     protein_bind    7633..7654
                     /label=CAP binding site
                     /bound_moiety="E. coli catabolite activator protein"
                     /note="CAP binding activates transcription in the presence
                     of cAMP."
     promoter        7669..7699
                     /label=lac promoter
                     /note="promoter for the E. coli lac operon"
     protein_bind    7707..7723
                     /label=lac operator
                     /bound_moiety="lac repressor encoded by lacI"
                     /note="The lac repressor binds to the lac operator to
                     inhibit transcription in E. coli. This inhibition can be
                     relieved by adding lactose or
                     isopropyl-beta-D-thiogalactopyranoside (IPTG)."
     primer_bind     7712..7734
                     /label=M13/pUC Reverse
                     /note="In lacZ gene"
     primer_bind     7731..7747
                     /label=M13 rev
                     /note="common sequencing primer, one of multiple similar
                     variants"
     primer_bind     7731..7747
                     /label=M13 Reverse
                     /note="In lacZ gene. Also called M13-rev"
ORIGIN
        1 cctgcaggca gctgcgcgct cgctcgctca ctgaggccgc ccgggcgtcg ggcgaccttt
       61 ggtcgcccgg cctcagtgag cgagcgagcg cgcagagagg gagtggccaa ctccatcact
      121 aggggttcct ggaggggtgg agtcgtgacg taaagatctg atatcatcga tcgcgatgca
      181 ttaattaagc ggccgccatg gcagttcttt tgtatccatt tgtctcttta tctgcaataa
      241 tatatgttct acaagggaaa ggagataaag tgtatatatt aattttattt caaaaatgtt
      301 tggaaaagca gactaggaaa caacagtgtt gtattcaggg ctgttaactg tatacagtgc
      361 cagcacttag tgcacctgtt gggagtgcag tgtattataa gcaaggcaga agtcacagag
      421 gttactgaga aactctttta tgttctttac attttttttc ttgccaaaaa tagtctttat
      481 ctctgaattt cattcaattt tatttccttg tacagaggta ctgtttttag tactcaaagg
      541 attatatgtt aaaattgatc tgatcctata ccaaatattt aaacccattt cccacagata
      601 gtttatagat taaaatgcca tcaaatatta tctttatttg cttcattgcc taaatatgtc
      661 tttccccagc acagtgcagt tttgacacca gcttcggctt cctattttgt tgccctttat
      721 tgcagaactg ctctgatggc tttaaaacag ttctctgcag ttgttggctc caacacagat
      781 gttcttaggc tacctaactt ctaactttta atatccagtc aacaaagaat accgcaaggg
      841 taggtgttgg gatagctgtc gacaagctca tgcgggtgtg tccacagggt atagcgtact
      901 atgcagaata tttgtactga gtgaagtcat gatacattcc tttgagagcc attagctgct
      961 acaaaacagt aatctggctg tttagatcaa caagctaaat gatagaagat gaaagtactg
     1021 gtttccatgt atttttatta agtgttgatg agaaagttgt aagtgactta caggttactc
     1081 tgtacatctg tagtcactga attcggaata tcttagagtt ttacacacct aggtgagtgt
     1141 taaaatattg ataaagtttt tgataatctt gtgtgagaca tgttctaatt tagttgtatt
     1201 ttattatttt tattgtaagg cctgctgaaa atgactgagt ataaactagt agtcgttgga
     1261 gctcgtggcg taggtaagtc agccctgacg attcagctaa ttcagaatca ctttgtggat
     1321 gagtatgacc ctacgataga ggtaacgctg ctctacagtc tgcgtacgct tgtaaaggac
     1381 ggcagccagc cgctttgaaa aagatatcat ttttatattt attagaaaat tatattgaaa
     1441 gttatttcag ttatatgtga tgtcctttag ttccaaggct ttaaactggg tgttagggaa
     1501 ccataggtgc aagaaagtcc acttctcatg agagctcacc acagagaaag aaagtccact
     1561 tctcatgaga gcttaccaca gagagtaagg tccaagatgc catccgtgct ttgtatttgc
     1621 attttgataa ataaatttca tgattttgtg agagttaaga atatagcttt gcctttgatc
     1681 tattcctgaa aggtttgttg ttgttttatg ggtttgttgt tattgtgttg ttgtttggtg
     1741 tcttttaggc agggtcttac tatgcagccc tgaccggcct agaactcaac tatgtagacc
     1801 agactagctc tgaattctca gagatccatc tacctgcctc tgctgcccag atgctgcgat
     1861 taaagatgta caccaccatg tacagtgaaa gttactcttt tgaaaacact ttattgttat
     1921 agattacttg gaatgttgat gtgatgagaa aatttgatta tactaggaaa atagaatcac
     1981 ttgatggttg agcttttttt ttaagactta tttattttat gtaagtgagt acactgcttc
     2041 tctcttcaga cacaccagaa gagggcatca gatcccatta agatggctgt gagccaccat
     2101 gtggttgctg ggaattgaac tcaggacctc tggaaaggca gtcagtgctc tttttttgtt
     2161 taaagattta tttattttta tgaatacagt gtcactgtct tcatacacac aagagctcga
     2221 gctgtgaggg cctatttccc atgattcctt catatttgca tatacgatac aaggctgtta
     2281 gagagataat tggaattaat ttgactgtaa acacaaagat attagtacaa aatacgtgac
     2341 gtagaaagta ataatttctt gggtagtttg cagttttaaa attatgtttt aaaatggact
     2401 atcatatgct taccgtaact tgaaagtatt tcgatttctt ggctttatat atcttgtgga
     2461 aaggaccaaa caccgactga gtataaactt gtgggtttta gagctagaaa tagcaagtta
     2521 aaataaggct agtccgttat caacttgaaa aagtggcacc gagtcggtgc ttttttgttt
     2581 ggcgcgccta tggcttaatt aacatggcgg ccgcattcta ccgggtaggg gaggcgcttt
     2641 tcccaaggca gtctggagca tgcgctttag cagccccgct gggcacttgg cgctacacaa
     2701 gtggcctctg gcctcgcaca cattccacat ccaccggtag gcgccaaccg gctccgttct
     2761 ttggtggccc cttcgcgcca ccttctactc ctcccctagt caggaagttc ccccccgccc
     2821 cgcagctcgc gtcgtgcagg acgtgacaaa tggaagtagc acgtctcact agtctcgtgc
     2881 agatggacag caccgctgag caatggaagc gggtaggcct ttggggcagc ggccaatagc
     2941 agctttgctc cttcgctttc tgggctcaga ggctgggaag gggtgggtcc gggggcgggc
     3001 tcaggggcgg gctcaggggc ggggcgggcg cccgaaggtc ctccggaggc ccggcattct
     3061 gcacgcttca aaagcgcacg tctgccgcgc tgttctcctc ttcctcatct ccgggacccg
     3121 ggatgcccaa gaagaagagg aaggtgtcca atttactgac cgtacaccaa aatttgcctg
     3181 cattaccggt cgatgcaacg agtgatgagg ttcgcaagaa cctgatggac atgttcaggg
     3241 atcgccaggc gttttctgag catacctgga aaatgcttct gtccgtttgc cggtcgtggg
     3301 cggcatggtg caagttgaat aaccggaaat ggtttcccgc agaacctgaa gatgttcgcg
     3361 attatcttct atatcttcag gcgcgcggtc tggcagtaaa aactatccag caacatttgg
     3421 gccagctaaa catgcttcat cgtcggtccg ggctgccacg accaagtgac agcaatgctg
     3481 tttcactggt tatgcggcgg atccgaaaag aaaacgttga tgccggtgaa cgtgcaaaac
     3541 aggctctagc gttcgaacgc actgatttcg accaggttcg ttcactcatg gaaaatagcg
     3601 atcgctgcca ggatatacgt aatctggcat ttctggggat tgcttataac accctgttac
     3661 gtatagccga aattgccagg atcagggtta aagatatctc acgtactgac ggtgggagaa
     3721 tgttaatcca tattggcaga acgaaaacgc tggttagcac cgcaggtgta gagaaggcac
     3781 ttagcctggg ggtaactaaa ctggtcgagc gatggatttc cgtctctggt gtagctgatg
     3841 atccgaataa ctacctgttt tgccgggtca gaaaaaatgg tgttgccgcg ccatctgcca
     3901 ccagccagct atcaactcgc gccctggaag ggatttttga agcaactcat cgattgattt
     3961 acggcgctaa ggatgactct ggtcagagat acctggcctg gtctggacac agtgcccgtg
     4021 tcggagccgc gcgagatatg gcccgcgctg gagtttcaat accggagatc atgcaagctg
     4081 gtggctggac caatgtaaat attgtcatga actatatccg taacctggat agtgaaacag
     4141 gggcaatggt gcgcctgctg gaagatggcg attagccatg tttaagggtt cctctagtgt
     4201 acacgcgttg tgccttctag ttgccagcca tctgttgttt gcccctcccc cgtgccttcc
     4261 ttgaccctgg aaggtgccac tcccactgtc ctttcctaat aaaatgagga aattgcatcg
     4321 cattgtctga gtaggtgtca ttctattctg gggggtgggg tggggcagga cagcaagggg
     4381 gaggattggg aagacaatag caggcatgct ggggaacgcg tgatatcaga tctgttacgt
     4441 agataagtag catggcgggt taatcattaa ctacaaggaa cccctagtga tggagttggc
     4501 cactccctct ctgcgcgctc gctcgctcac tgaggccggg cgaccaaagg tcgcccgacg
     4561 cccgggcttt gcccgggcgg cctcagtgag cgagcgagcg cgcagctgcc tgcaggtcga
     4621 ctctagagga tccccgggta ccgagctcga attcactggc cgtcgtttta caacgtcgtg
     4681 actgggaaaa ccctggcgtt acccaactta atcgccttgc agcacatccc cctttcgcca
     4741 gctggcgtaa tagcgaagag gcccgcaccg atcgcccttc ccaacagttg cgcagcctga
     4801 atggcgaatg gcgcctgatg cggtattttc tccttacgca tctgtgcggt atttcacacc
     4861 gcatannnnn nnnnnnnnnn nnnnnnnnnn nnnnnnnnnn nnnnnnnnnn nnnnnnnnnn
     4921 nnnnnnnnnn nnnnnnnnnn nnnnnnnnnn nnnnnnnnnn tnnnnnnnnn nnnnnnnnnn
     4981 nnnnnnnnnn nnnnnnnnnn nnnnnnncnn nnnnnnnnnn nnnnnnnnnn nnnnnnnnnn
     5041 nnnnnnnnnn nnnnnnnnnn nnnnnnnnnn nnnnnnnnnn nnnnnnnnnn nnnnnnnnnn
     5101 nnnnnnnnnn nnnnnnnnnn nnnnnnnnnn nnnnnnnnnn nnnnnnnnnc ctttgacgtt
     5161 ggagtccacg ttctttaata gtggactctt gttccaaact ggaacaacac tcaactctat
     5221 ctcgggctat tcttttgatt tataagggat tttgccgatt tcggtctatt ggttaaaaaa
     5281 tgagctgatt taacaaaaat ttaacgcgaa ttttaacaaa atattaacgt ttacaatttt
     5341 atggtgcact ctcagtacaa tctgctctga tgccgcatag ttaagccagc cccgacaccc
     5401 gccaacaccc gctgacgcgc cctgacgggc ttgtctgctc ccggcatccg cttacagaca
     5461 agctgtgacc gtctccggga gctgcatgtg tcagaggttt tcaccgtcat caccgaaacg
     5521 cgcgagacga aagggcctcg tgatacgcct atttttatag gttaatgtca tgataataat
     5581 ggtttcttag acgtcaggtg gcacttttcg gggaaatgtg cgcggaaccc ctatttgttt
     5641 atttttctaa atacattcaa atatgtatcc gctcatgaga caataaccct gataaatgct
     5701 tcaataatat tgaaaaagga agagtatgag tattcaacat ttccgtgtcg cccttattcc
     5761 cttttttgcg gcattttgcc ttcctgtttt tgctcaccca gaaacgctgg tgaaagtaaa
     5821 agatgctgaa gatcagttgg gtgcacgagt gggttacatc gaactggatc tcaacagcgg
     5881 taagatcctt gagagttttc gccccgaaga acgttttcca atgatgagca cttttaaagt
     5941 tctgctatgt ggcgcggtat tatcccgtat tgacgccggg caagagcaac tcggtcgccg
     6001 catacactat tctcagaatg acttggttga gtactcacca gtcacagaaa agcatcttac
     6061 ggatggcatg acagtaagag aattatgcag tgctgccata accatgagtg ataacactgc
     6121 ggccaactta cttctgacaa cgatcggagg accgaaggag ctaaccgctt ttttgcacaa
     6181 catgggggat catgtaactc gccttgatcg ttgggaaccg gagctgaatg aagccatacc
     6241 aaacgacgag cgtgacacca cgatgcctgt agcaatggca acaacgttgc gcaaactatt
     6301 aactggcgaa ctacttactc tagcttcccg gcaacaatta atagactgga tggaggcgga
     6361 taaagttgca ggaccacttc tgcgctcggc ccttccggct ggctggttta ttgctgataa
     6421 atctggagcc ggtgagcgtg ggtctcgcgg tatcattgca gcactggggc cagatggtaa
     6481 gccctcccgt atcgtagtta tctacacgac ggggagtcag gcaactatgg atgaacgaaa
     6541 tagacagatc gctgagatag gtgcctcact gattaagtat tggtaactgt cagaccaagt
     6601 ttactcatat atactttaga ttgatttaaa acttcatttt taatttaaaa ggatctaggt
     6661 gaagatcctt tttgataatc tcatgaccaa aatcccttaa cgtgagtttt cgttccactg
     6721 agcgtcagac cccgtagaaa agatcaaagg atcttcttga gatccttttt ttctgcgcgt
     6781 aatctgctgc ttgcaaacaa aaaaaccacc gctaccagcg gtggtttgtt tgccggatca
     6841 agagctacca actctttttc cgaaggtaac tggcttcagc agagcgcaga taccaaatac
     6901 tgttcttcta gtgtagccgt agttaggcca ccacttcaag aactctgtag caccgcctac
     6961 atacctcgct ctgctaatcc tgttaccagt ggctgctgcc agtggcgata agtcgtgtct
     7021 taccgggttg gactcaagac gatagttacc ggataaggcg cagcggtcgg gctgaacggg
     7081 gggttcgtgc acacagccca gcttggagcg aacgacctac accgaactga gatacctaca
     7141 gcgtgagcta tgagaaagcg ccacgcttcc cgaagggaga aaggcggaca ggtatccggt
     7201 aagcggcagg gtcggaacag gagagcgcac gagggagctt ccagggggaa acgcctggta
     7261 tctttatagt cctgtcgggt ttcgccacct ctgacttgag cgtcgatttt tgtgatgctc
     7321 gtcagggggg cggagcctat ggaaaaacgc cagcaacgcg gcctttttac ggttcctggc
     7381 cttttgctgg ccttttgctc acatgttctt tcctgcgtta tcccctgatt ctgtggataa
     7441 ccgtattacc gcctttgagt gagctgatac cgctcgccgc agccgaacga ccgagcgcag
     7501 cgagtcagtg agcgaggaag cggaagagcg cccaatacgc aaaccgcctc tccccgcgcg
     7561 ttggccgatt cattaatgca gctggcacga caggtttccc gactggaaag cgggcagtga
     7621 gcgcaacgca attaatgtga gttagctcac tcattaggca ccccaggctt tacactttat
     7681 gcttccggct cgtatgttgt gtggaattgt gagcggataa caatttcaca caggaaacag
     7741 ctatgaccat gattacgcca agcttgcatg
//
