[The description below was written by a language model from this plasmid's Addgene catalogue record and the feature table of its GenBank file.]
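Description:
AAV-KrasG12R/sgKras/Cre is a 7,770 bp adeno-associated virus transfer plasmid built on the 388-MCS AAV backbone, designed to deliver three components to mouse cells in a single viral genome. The plasmid is propagated in E. coli through a high-copy ColE1/pUC-type origin with ampicillin resistance. It also carries an f1 origin and lac promoter/operator remnants outside the packaged region. Two AAV2 inverted terminal repeats bracket roughly 4.6 kb of payload and provide the signals for replication and packaging into AAV particles.

Between the ITRs, the first element is an approximately 2 kb fragment of the mouse Kras locus that serves as a homology-directed repair template. It is not annotated in the feature table but presumably occupies the unannotated stretch between the left ITR and the U6 promoter. According to the record, this template carries the G12R codon change, silent changes that disrupt the sgRNA target and PAM so the repaired allele is not re-cut, a barcode encoded in nearby wobble positions, and engineered AvrII and BsiWI sites used for cloning. Downstream, a human U6 promoter drives a Kras-targeting guide fused to the S. pyogenes gRNA scaffold, which directs cleavage of the endogenous locus to stimulate repair from the template. Cas9 itself is not encoded, so it must be supplied by the host. An SV40 NLS–Cre coding sequence follows. A mouse PGK primer site just upstream suggests a PGK promoter, although no promoter is annotated there.

The associated publication used this design for multiplexed in vivo HDR and tumor barcoding, to quantify the oncogenicity of Kras variants in parallel. Cre is available to recombine floxed alleles in transduced cells.
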