Addgene plasmid #99852: AAV-KrasG12R/sgKras/Cre
Purpose: Expresses Cre-recombinase, a barcoded HDR template to introduce a G12R mutation into the endogenous Kras locus, and a Kras-targeting sgRNA to enhance HDR.
Depositing lab: Monte Winslow. Depositing organization: Stanford University. Publication: Multiplexed in vivo homology-directed repair and tumor barcoding enables parallel quantification of Kras variant oncogenicity. Winters IP, Chiou SH, Paulk NK, McFarland CD, Lalgudi PV, Ma RK, Lisowski L, Connolly AJ, Petrov DA, Kay MA, Winslow MM. Nat Commun. 2017 Dec 12;8(1):2053. doi: 10.1038/s41467-017-01519-y. PubMed 29233960.
Backbone
  Vector backbone: 388-MCS AAV
  Backbone size w/o insert (bp): 5958
  Vector type: Mammalian Expression, AAV, Cre/Lox
Growth in bacteria
  Bacterial resistance: Ampicillin, 100 μg/mL
  Growth temperature: 37°C
  Growth strain: NEB Stable
  Copy number: High Copy
Gene/Insert
  Gene/Insert name: Kras
  gRNA/shRNA sequence: GACTGAGTATAAACTTGTGG
  Species: M. musculus (mouse)
  Insert size (bp): 2014
  Mutation: AvrII site (CAAAGG>CCTAGG), PAM/sgRNA mutations (GACTGAGTATAAACTTGTGGTGG>GACTGAGTATAAACTAGTAGTCG), G12R mutation (GGT>CGT), Barcode = (AGGCAAGAGCGCCTTGACGATA>AGGTAAGTCAGCCCTGACGATT), BsiWI site (CGTGCG>CGTACG)
  Entrez Gene: Kras (a.k.a. K-Ras, K-Ras 2, K-ras, Ki-ras, Kras-2, Kras2, c-K-ras, c-Ki-ras, p21B, ras)
  Cloning method: Restriction Enzyme; 5′ cloning site NcoI, AvrII (not destroyed); 3′ cloning site BsiWI, XhoI (not destroyed)
Terms and licenses: Academic/Nonprofit Terms; Industry Terms: Not Available to Industry
How to cite: AAV-KrasG12R/sgKras/Cre was a gift from Monte Winslow (Addgene plasmid # 99852 ; http://n2t.net/addgene:99852 ; RRID:Addgene_99852)
